Addgene plasmid #158228: pLPCX roGFP2-Prx2(C172A)
Purpose: Genetically encoded fluorescent H2O2 sensor roGFP2-Prx2(C172A) for cytosolic expression in mammalian cells (for stable cell line generation)
Depositing lab: Tobias Dick. Depositing organization: Deutsches Krebsforschungszentrum (DKFZ). Publication: Real-time monitoring of peroxiredoxin oligomerization dynamics in living cells. Pastor-Flores D, Talwar D, Pedre B, Dick TP. Proc Natl Acad Sci U S A. 2020 Jun 29. pii: 1915275117. doi: 10.1073/pnas.1915275117. PubMed 32601209.
Backbone
  Vector backbone: pLpcX
  Vector type: Mammalian Expression, Retroviral
  Selectable markers: Puromycin
Growth in bacteria
  Bacterial resistance: Ampicillin, 100 μg/mL
  Growth temperature: 37°C
  Growth strain: NEB Stable
  Copy number: Low Copy
Gene/Insert
  Gene/Insert name: roGFP2-Prx2(C172A)
  Species: H. sapiens (human)
Terms and licenses: Academic/Nonprofit Terms; Industry Terms: Not Available to Industry
How to cite: pLPCX roGFP2-Prx2(C172A) was a gift from Tobias Dick (Addgene plasmid # 158228 ; http://n2t.net/addgene:158228 ; RRID:Addgene_158228)
