[The description below was written by a language model from this plasmid's Addgene catalogue record and pLannotate feature annotations shown in this document.]
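Description:
pLPCX roGFP2-Prx2(C172A) is a Moloney murine leukemia virus-based retroviral expression vector of about 7.6 kb, built on the pLPCX backbone and intended for generating mammalian cell lines that stably express a genetically encoded hydrogen peroxide sensor in the cytosol. In bacteria it is maintained through a ColE1/pMB1-type origin and an ampicillin resistance gene (bla) with its own promoter. The catalogue lists it as low copy, although the origin is annotated as a high-copy type. The proviral region is bounded by a 5' LTR (annotated as MoMuLV/MoMSV-derived fragments) and a 3' MoMuLV LTR. It contains a Ψ packaging signal extended by a truncated gag segment lacking its start codon, which allows the transcript to be packaged into virions when viral proteins are supplied in trans by packaging cells.

Within the provirus, the puromycin N-acetyltransferase gene lies directly downstream of the packaging region with no annotated promoter of its own, so it is presumably expressed from the 5' LTR and permits puromycin selection of transduced cells. An internal CMV enhancer/promoter then drives the sensor. This is an EGFP-like coding sequence, corresponding to the redox-sensitive roGFP2 variant, followed after an unannotated gap of about 100 nt, presumably a linker, by human peroxiredoxin 2 (PRDX2) carrying the C172A substitution. Peroxiredoxin 2 is a thiol peroxidase that reacts with H2O2, and fusing it to roGFP2 is meant to couple that oxidation to a fluorescence change, giving a real-time readout of peroxide in living cells. Two loxP sites are annotated in the bacterial backbone amid pBR322 bom fragments, and the record assigns them no function. The depositor and sequencing-derived records differ by one nucleotide in length and have essentially identical annotations.
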