Features (pLannotate 1.2.2; 23 found; start..end, strand, type, name):
      3..110     +  LTR            3' LTR (ΔU3) (fragment): self-inactivating 3' long terminal repeat (LTR) from Moloney murine leukemia virus
    127..184     +  LTR            LTR (fragment): long terminal repeat from Moloney murine leukemia virus
    198..261     +  LTR            LTR (fragment): long terminal repeat from Moloney murine leukemia virus
    414..589     +  LTR            5' LTR (truncated): truncated long terminal repeat from Moloney murine sarcoma virus
    711..985     +  misc_feature   MESV Ψ (fragment): packaging signal of murine embryonic stem cell virus
   1052..1468    +  CDS            gag (truncated): truncated Moloney murine leukemia virus (MMLV) gag gene lacking the start codon
   1475..1492    +  misc_feature   MCS (fragment): pBluescript multiple cloning site
   1566..2165    +  CDS            PuroR: puromycin N-acetyltransferase; pac from Streptomyces; confers resistance to puromycin
   2215..2280    +  CDS            dmpM (fragment): DMPM_STRAD - Protein inferred from homology: Swiss-Prot protein existence level 3. From Streptomyces alboniger.
   2340..2643    +  enhancer       CMV enhancer: human cytomegalovirus immediate early enhancer
   2644..2847    +  promoter       CMV promoter: human cytomegalovirus (CMV) immediate early promoter
   2870..2897    +  misc_feature   MCS (fragment): multiple cloning site
   2898..3614    +  CDS            EGFP: the original enhanced GFP (Yang et al., 1996) mammalian codon-optimized
   3717..4307    +  CDS            PRDX2: PRDX2_HUMAN - Also known as NKEFB, TDPX1. Experimental evidence at protein level: Swiss-Prot protein existence level 1. Thiol-specific peroxidase that catalyzes the reduction of hydrogen peroxide and organic hydroperoxides to water and alcohols, respectively. Plays a role in cell protection against oxidative stress by detoxifying peroxides and as sensor of hydrogen peroxide-mediated signaling events. Might participate in the signaling cascades of growth factors and tumor necrosis factor-alpha by regulating the intracellular concentrations of H(2)O(2). From Homo sapiens (Human).
   4356..4949    +  LTR            LTR: long terminal repeat from Moloney murine leukemia virus
   5018..5058    +  CDS            rop (fragment): Rop protein, which maintains plasmids at low copy number; rop
   5160..5198    +  misc_feature   bom (fragment): basis of mobility region from pBR322
   5202..5235    -  protein_bind   loxP: Cre-mediated recombination occurs in the 8-bp core sequence (GCATACAT). Cre recombinase
   5295..5328    -  protein_bind   loxP: Cre-mediated recombination occurs in the 8-bp core sequence (GCATACAT). Cre recombinase
   5332..5433    +  misc_feature   bom (fragment): basis of mobility region from pBR322
   5619..6207    -  rep_origin     ori: high-copy-number ColE1/pMB1/pBR322/pUC origin of replication
   6378..7238    -  CDS            AmpR: β-lactamase; bla; confers resistance to ampicillin, carbenicillin, and related antibiotics
   7239..7343    -  promoter       AmpR promoter: bla
>Addgene plasmid #158228 | pLPCX roGFP2-Prx2(C172A) | depositor full sequence | sequence record 328161 | pLPCX roGFP2-Prx2(C172A) sequence 7617 bps
TTTGAAAGACCCCACCCGTAGGTGGCAAGCTAGCTTAAGTAACGCCACTTTGCAAGGCATGGAAAAATAC
ATAACTGAGAATAGAAAAGTTCAGATCAAGGTCAGGAACAAAGAAACAGCTGAATACCAAACAGGATATC
TGTGGTAAGCGGTTCCTGCCCCGGCTCAGGGCCAAGAACAGATGAGACAGCTGAGTGATGGGCCAAACAG
GATATCTGTGGTAAGCAGTTCCTGCCCCGGCTCGGGGCCAAGAACAGATGGTCCCCAGATGCGGTCCAGC
CCTCAGCAGTTTCTAGTGAATCATCAGATGTTTCCAGGGTGCCCCAAGGACCTGAAAATGACCCTGTACC
TTATTTGAACTAACCAATCAGTTCGCTTCTCGCTTCTGTTCGCGCGCTTCCGCTCTCCGAGCTCAATAAA
AGAGCCCACAACCCCTCACTCGGCGCGCCAGTCTTCCGATAGACTGCGTCGCCCGGGTACCCGTATTCCC
AATAAAGCCTCTTGCTGTTTGCATCCGAATCGTGGTCTCGCTGTTCCTTGGGAGGGTCTCCTCTGAGTGA
TTGACTACCCACGACGGGGGTCTTTCATTTGGGGGCTCGTCCGGGATTTGGAGACCCCTGCCCAGGGACC
ACCGACCCACCACCGGGAGGTAAGCTGGCCAGCAACTTATCTGTGTCTGTCCGATTGTCTAGTGTCTATG
TTTGATGTTATGCGCCTGCGTCTGTACTAGTTAGCTAACTAGCTCTGTATCTGGCGGACCCGTGGTGGAA
CTGACGAGTTCTGAACACCCGGCCGCAACCCTGGGAGACGTCCCAGGGACTTTGGGGGCCGTTTTTGTGG
CCCGACCTGAGGAAGGGAGTCGATGTGGAATCCGACCCCGTCAGGATATGTGGTTCTGGTAGGAGACGAG
AACCTAAAACAGTTCCCGCCTCCGTCTGAATTTTTGCTTTCGGTTTGGAACCGAAGCCGCGCGTCTTGTC
TGCTGCAGCGCTGCAGCATCGTTCTGTGTTGTCTCTGTCTGACTGTGTTTCTGTATTTGTCTGAAAATTA
GGGCCAGACTGTTACCACTCCCTTAAGTTTGACCTTAGGTCACTGGAAAGATGTCGAGCGGATCGCTCAC
AACCAGTCGGTAGATGTCAAGAAGAGACGTTGGGTTACCTTCTGCTCTGCAGAATGGCCAACCTTTAACG
TCGGATGGCCGCGAGACGGCACCTTTAACCGAGACCTCATCACCCAGGTTAAGATCAAGGTCTTTTCACC
TGGCCCGCATGGACACCCAGACCAGGTCCCCTACATCGTGACCTGGGAAGCCTTGGCTTTTGACCCCCCT
CCCTGGGTCAAGCCCTTTGTACACCCTAAGCCTCCGCCTCCTCTTCCTCCATCCGCCCCGTCTCTCCCCC
TTGAACCTCCTCGTTCGACCCCGCCTCGATCCTCCCTTTATCCAGCCCTCACTCCTTCTCTAGGCGCCGG
AATTGATCCCCCGGGCTGCAGGTCGGCCGCCACGACCGGTGCCGCCACCATCCCCTGACCCACGCCCCTG
ACCCCTCACAAGGAGACGACCTTCCATGACCGAGTACAAGCCCACGGTGCGCCTCGCCACCCGCGACGAC
GTCCCCCGGGCCGTACGCACCCTCGCCGCCGCGTTCGCCGACTACCCCGCCACGCGCCACACCGTCGACC
CGGACCGCCACATCGAGCGGGTCACCGAGCTGCAAGAACTCTTCCTCACGCGCGTCGGGCTCGACATCGG
CAAGGTGTGGGTCGCGGACGACGGCGCCGCGGTGGCGGTCTGGACCACGCCGGAGAGCGTCGAAGCGGGG
GCGGTGTTCGCCGAGATCGGCCCGCGCATGGCCGAGTTGAGCGGTTCCCGGCTGGCCGCGCAGCAACAGA
TGGAAGGCCTCCTGGCGCCGCACCGGCCCAAGGAGCCCGCGTGGTTCCTGGCCACCGTCGGCGTCTCGCC
CGACCACCAGGGCAAGGGTCTGGGCAGCGCCGTCGTGCTCCCCGGAGTGGAGGCGGCCGAGCGCGCCGGG
GTGCCCGCCTTCCTGGAGACCTCCGCGCCCCGCAACCTCCCCTTCTACGAGCGGCTCGGCTTCACCGTCA
CCGCCGACGTCGAGTGCCCGAAGGACCGCGCGACCTGGTGCATGACCCGCAAGCCCGGTGCCTGACGCCC
GCCCCACGACCCGCAGCGCCCGACCGAAAGGAGCGCACGACCCCATGGCTCCGACCGAAGCCGACCCGGG
CGGCCCCGCCGACCCCGCACCCGCCCCCGAGGCCCACCGACTCTAGTAATAGTAATCAATTACGGGGTCA
TTAGTTCATAGCCCATATATGGAGTTCCGCGTTACATAACTTACGGTAAATGGCCCGCCTGGCTGACCGC
CCAACGACCCCCGCCCATTGACGTCAATAATGACGTATGTTCCCATAGTAACGCCAATAGGGACTTTCCA
TTGACGTCAATGGGTGGAGTATTTACGGTAAACTGCCCACTTGGCAGTACATCAAGTGTATCATATGCCA
AGTACGCCCCCTATTGACGTCAATGACGGTAAATGGCCCGCCTGGCATTATGCCCAGTACATGACCTTAT
GGGACTTTCCTACTTGGCAGTACATCTACGTATTAGTCATCGCTATTACCATGGTGATGCGGTTTTGGCA
GTACATCAATGGGCGTGGATAGCGGTTTGACTCACGGGGATTTCCAAGTCTCCACCCCATTGACGTCAAT
GGGAGTTTGTTTTGGCACCAAAATCAACGGGACTTTCCAAAATGTCGTAACAACTCCGCCCCATTGACGC
AAATGGGCGGTAGGCGTGTACGGTGGGAGGTCTATATAAGCAGAGCTGGTTTAGTGAACCGTCAGATCCG
CTAGCGCTACCGGACTCAGATCTCGAGATGGTGAGCAAGGGCGAGGAGCTGTTCACCGGGGTGGTGCCCA
TCCTGGTCGAGCTGGACGGCGACGTAAACGGCCACAAGTTCAGCGTGTCCGGCGAGGGCGAGGGCGATGC
CACCTACGGCAAGCTGACCCTGAAGTTCATCTCCACCACCGGCAAGCTGCCCGTGCCCTGGCCCACCCTC
GTGACCACCCTGACCTACGGCGTGCAGTGCTTCAGCCGCTACCCCGACCACATGAAGCAGCACGACTTCT
TCAAGTCCGCCATGCCCGAAGGCTACGTCCAGGAGCGCACCATCTTCTTCAAGGACGACGGCAACTACAA
GACCCGCGCCGAGGTGAAGTTCGAGGGCGACACCCTGGTGAACCGCATCGAGCTGAAGGGCATCGACTTC
AAGGAGGACGGCAACATCCTGGGGCACAAGCTGGAGTACAACTACAACTGCCACAACGTCTATATCATGG
CCGACAAGCAGAAGAACGGCATCAAGGTGAACTTCAAGATCCGCCACAACATCGAGGACGGCAGCGTGCA
GCTCGCCGACCACTACCAGCAGAACACCCCCATCGGCGACGGCCCCGTGCTGCTGCCCGACAACCACTAC
CTGAGCACCTGCTCCGCCCTGAGCAAAGACCCCAACGAGAAGCGCGATCACATGGTCCTGCTGGAGTTCG
TGACCGCCGCCGGGATCACTCTCGGCATGGACGAGCTGTACAAGACTAGTGGTGGTTCAGGTGGTGGTGG
TTCAGGTGGTGGTGGTTCAGGTGGAGGAGGATCAGGAGGAGGAGGATCAGGAGGAGGAGGATCAGGAGGA
GAATTCGCCTCCGGTAACGCGCGCATCGGAAAGCCAGCCCCTGACTTCAAGGCCACAGCGGTGGTTGATG
GCGCCTTCAAAGAGGTGAAGCTGTCGGACTACAAAGGGAAGTACGTGGTCCTCTTTTTCTACCCTCTGGA
CTTCACTTTTGTGTGCCCCACCGAGATCATCGCGTTCAGCAACCGTGCAGAGGACTTCCGCAAGCTGGGC
TGTGAAGTGCTGGGCGTCTCGGTGGACTCTCAGTTCACCCACCTGGCTTGGATCAACACCCCCCGGAAAG
AGGGAGGCTTGGGCCCCCTGAACATCCCCCTGCTTGCTGACGTGACCAGACGCTTGTCTGAGGATTACGG
CGTGCTGAAAACAGATGAGGGCATTGCCTACAGGGGCCTCTTTATCATCGATGGCAAGGGTGTCCTTCGC
CAGATCACTGTTAATGATTTGCCTGTGGGACGCTCCGTGGATGAGGCTCTGCGGCTGGTCCAGGCCTTCC
AGTACACAGACGAGCATGGGGAAGTTGCACCCGCTGGCTGGAAGCCTGGCAGTGACACGATTAAGCCCAA
CGTGGATGACAGCAAGGAATATTTCTCCAAACACAATTAGATCGATAAAATAAAAGATTTTATTTAGTCT
CCAGAAAAAGGGGGGAATGAAAGACCCCACCTGTAGGTTTGGCAAGCTAGCTTAAGTAACGCCATTTTGC
AAGGCATGGAAAAATACATAACTGAGAATAGAGAAGTTCAGATCAAGGTCAGGAACAGATGGAACAGCTG
AATATGGGCCAAACAGGATATCTGTGGTAAGCAGTTCCTGCCCCGGCTCAGGGCCAAGAACAGATGGAAC
AGCTGAATATGGGCCAAACAGGATATCTGTGGTAAGCAGTTCCTGCCCCGGCTCAGGGCCAAGAACAGAT
GGTCCCCAGATGCGGTCCAGCCCTCAGCAGTTTCTAGAGAACCATCAGATGTTTCCAGGGTGCCCCAAGG
ACCTGAAATGACCCTGTGCCTTATTTGAACTAACCAATCAGTTCGCTTCTCGCTTCTGTTCGCGCGCTTC
TGCTCCCCGAGCTCAATAAAAGAGCCCACAACCCCTCACTCGGGGCGCCAGTCCTCCGATTGACTGAGTC
GCCCGGGTACCCGTGTATCCAATAAACCCTCTTGCAGTTGCATCCGACTTGTGGTCTCGCTGTTCCTTGG
GAGGGTCTCCTCTGAGTGATTGACTACCCGTCAGCGGGGGTCTTTCATTTGGGGGCTCGTCCGGGATCGG
GAGACCCCTGCCCAGGGACCACCGACCCACCACCGGGAGGTAAGCTGGCTGCCTCGCGCGTTTCGGTGAT
GACGGTGAAAACCTCTGACACATGCAGCTCCCGGAGACGGTCACAGCTTGTCTGTAAGCGGATGCCGGGA
GCAGACAAGCCCGTCAGGGCGCGTCAGCGGGTGTTGGCGGGTGTCGGGGCGCAGCCATGACCCAGTCACG
TAGCGATAGCGGAGTGTACTGATAACTTCGTATAATGTATGCTATACGAAGTTATTAGGTCTGAAGAGGA
GTTTACGTCCAGCCAAGCTAGGGCCGCGATCCGGAACCCTTAATATAACTTCGTATAATGTATGCTATAC
GAAGTTATCAGTACTGGCTTAACTATGCGGCATCAGAGCAGATTGTACTGAGAGTGCACCATATGCGGTG
TGAAATACCGCACAGATGCGTAAGGAGAAAATACCGCATCAGGCGCTCTTCCGCTTCCTCGCTCACTGAC
TCGCTGCGCTCGGTCGTTCGGCTGCGGCGAGCGGTATCAGCTCACTCAAAGGCGGTAATACGGTTATCCA
CAGAATCAGGGGATAACGCAGGAAAGAACATGTGAGCAAAAGGCCAGCAAAAGGCCAGGAACCGTAAAAA
GGCCGCGTTGCTGGCGTTTTTCCATAGGCTCCGCCCCCCTGACGAGCATCACAAAAATCGACGCTCAAGT
CAGAGGTGGCGAAACCCGACAGGACTATAAAGATACCAGGCGTTTCCCCCTGGAAGCTCCCTCGTGCGCT
CTCCTGTTCCGACCCTGCCGCTTACCGGATACCTGTCCGCCTTTCTCCCTTCGGGAAGCGTGGCGCTTTC
TCATAGCTCACGCTGTAGGTATCTCAGTTCGGTGTAGGTCGTTCGCTCCAAGCTGGGCTGTGTGCACGAA
CCCCCCGTTCAGCCCGACCGCTGCGCCTTATCCGGTAACTATCGTCTTGAGTCCAACCCGGTAAGACACG
ACTTATCGCCACTGGCAGCAGCCACTGGTAACAGGATTAGCAGAGCGAGGTATGTAGGCGGTGCTACAGA
GTTCTTGAAGTGGTGGCCTAACTACGGCTACACTAGAAGGACAGTATTTGGTATCTGCGCTCTGCTGAAG
CCAGTTACCTTCGGAAAAAGAGTTGGTAGCTCTTGATCCGGCAAACAAACCACCGCTGGTAGCGGTGGTT
TTTTTGTTTGCAAGCAGCAGATTACGCGCAGAAAAAAAGGATCTCAAGAAGATCCTTTGATCTTTTCTAC
GGGGTCTGACGCTCAGTGGAACGAAAACTCACGTTAAGGGATTTTGGTCATGAGATTATCAAAAAGGATC
TTCACCTAGATCCTTTTAAATTAAAAATGAAGTTTTAAATCAATCTAAAGTATATATGAGTAAACTTGGT
CTGACAGTTACCAATGCTTAATCAGTGAGGCACCTATCTCAGCGATCTGTCTATTTCGTTCATCCATAGT
TGCCTGACTCCCCGTCGTGTAGATAACTACGATACGGGAGGGCTTACCATCTGGCCCCAGTGCTGCAATG
ATACCGCGAGACCCACGCTCACCGGCTCCAGATTTATCAGCAATAAACCAGCCAGCCGGAAGGGCCGAGC
GCAGAAGTGGTCCTGCAACTTTATCCGCCTCCATCCAGTCTATTAATTGTTGCCGGGAAGCTAGAGTAAG
TAGTTCGCCAGTTAATAGTTTGCGCAACGTTGTTGCCATTGCTGCAGGCATCGTGGTGTCACGCTCGTCG
TTTGGTATGGCTTCATTCAGCTCCGGTTCCCAACGATCAAGGCGAGTTACATGATCCCCCATGTTGTGCA
AAAAAGCGGTTAGCTCCTTCGGTCCTCCGATCGTTGTCAGAAGTAAGTTGGCCGCAGTGTTATCACTCAT
GGTTATGGCAGCACTGCATAATTCTCTTACTGTCATGCCATCCGTAAGATGCTTTTCTGTGACTGGTGAG
TACTCAACCAAGTCATTCTGAGAATAGTGTATGCGGCGACCGAGTTGCTCTTGCCCGGCGTCAACACGGG
ATAATACCGCGCCACATAGCAGAACTTTAAAAGTGCTCATCATTGGAAAACGTTCTTCGGGGCGAAAACT
CTCAAGGATCTTACCGCTGTTGAGATCCAGTTCGATGTAACCCACTCGTGCACCCAACTGATCTTCAGCA
TCTTTTACTTTCACCAGCGTTTCTGGGTGAGCAAAAACAGGAAGGCAAAATGCCGCAAAAAAGGGAATAA
GGGCGACACGGAAATGTTGAATACTCATACTCTTCCTTTTTCAATATTATTGAAGCATTTATCAGGGTTA
TTGTCTCATGAGCGGATACATATTTGAATGTATTTAGAAAAATAAACAAATAGGGGTTCCGCGCACATTT
CCCCGAAAAGTGCCACCTGACGTCTAAGAAACCATTATTATCATGACATTAACCTATAAAAATAGGCGTA
TCACGAGGCCCTTTCGTCTTCAAGAATTGCTAGCAATTGCTAGCAATTGCTAGCAATTCATACCAGATCA
CCGAAAACTGTCCTCCAAATGTGTCCCCCTCACACTCCCAAATTCGCGGGCTTCTGCCTCTTAGACCACT
CTACCCTATTCCCCACACTCACCGGAGCCAAAGCCGCGGCCCTTCCGTTTCTTTGCT
