Features (pLannotate 1.2.2; 24 found; start..end, strand, type, name):
      3..110     +  LTR            3' LTR (ΔU3) (fragment): self-inactivating 3' long terminal repeat (LTR) from Moloney murine leukemia virus
    127..184     +  LTR            LTR (fragment): long terminal repeat from Moloney murine leukemia virus
    198..261     +  LTR            LTR (fragment): long terminal repeat from Moloney murine leukemia virus
    414..589     +  LTR            5' LTR (truncated): truncated long terminal repeat from Moloney murine sarcoma virus
    711..985     +  misc_feature   MESV Ψ (fragment): packaging signal of murine embryonic stem cell virus
   1052..1468    +  CDS            gag (truncated): truncated Moloney murine leukemia virus (MMLV) gag gene lacking the start codon
   1474..1491    +  misc_feature   MCS (fragment): pBluescript multiple cloning site
   1565..2164    +  CDS            PuroR: puromycin N-acetyltransferase; pac from Streptomyces alboniger; confers resistance to puromycin
   2214..2279    +  CDS            dmpM (fragment): DMPM_STRAD - Protein inferred from homology: Swiss-Prot protein existence level 3. From Streptomyces alboniger.
   2339..2642    +  enhancer       CMV enhancer: human cytomegalovirus immediate early enhancer
   2643..2846    +  promoter       CMV promoter: human cytomegalovirus (CMV) immediate early promoter
   2869..2896    +  misc_feature   MCS (fragment): multiple cloning site
   2897..3613    +  CDS            EGFP: the original enhanced GFP (Yang et al., 1996) mammalian codon-optimized
   3716..4306    +  CDS            PRDX2: PRDX2_HUMAN - Also known as NKEFB, TDPX1. Experimental evidence at protein level: Swiss-Prot protein existence level 1. Thiol-specific peroxidase that catalyzes the reduction of hydrogen peroxide and organic hydroperoxides to water and alcohols, respectively. Plays a role in cell protection against oxidative stress by detoxifying peroxides and as sensor of hydrogen peroxide-mediated signaling events. Might participate in the signaling cascades of growth factors and tumor necrosis factor-alpha by regulating the intracellular concentrations of H(2)O(2). From Homo sapiens (Human).
   4355..4476    +  LTR            3' LTR (ΔU3) (fragment): self-inactivating 3' long terminal repeat (LTR) from Moloney murine leukemia virus
   4477..4946    +  LTR            LTR: long terminal repeat from Moloney murine leukemia virus
   5017..5057    +  CDS            rop (fragment): Rop protein, which maintains plasmids at low copy number; rop
   5159..5197    +  misc_feature   bom (fragment): basis of mobility region from pBR322
   5201..5234    -  protein_bind   loxP: Cre-mediated recombination occurs in the 8-bp core sequence (GCATACAT). Cre recombinase
   5294..5327    -  protein_bind   loxP: Cre-mediated recombination occurs in the 8-bp core sequence (GCATACAT). Cre recombinase
   5331..5432    +  misc_feature   bom (fragment): basis of mobility region from pBR322
   5618..6206    -  rep_origin     ori: high-copy-number ColE1/pMB1/pBR322/pUC origin of replication
   6377..7237    -  CDS            AmpR: β-lactamase; bla; confers resistance to ampicillin, carbenicillin, and related antibiotics
   7238..7342    -  promoter       AmpR promoter: bla
>Addgene plasmid #158228 | pLPCX roGFP2-Prx2(C172A) | addgene full sequence | sequence record 333804 | Addgene NGS Result
TTTGAAAGACCCCACCCGTAGGTGGCAAGCTAGCTTAAGTAACGCCACTTTGCAAGGCATGGAAAAATAC
ATAACTGAGAATAGAAAAGTTCAGATCAAGGTCAGGAACAAAGAAACAGCTGAATACCAAACAGGATATC
TGTGGTAAGCGGTTCCTGCCCCGGCTCAGGGCCAAGAACAGATGAGACAGCTGAGTGATGGGCCAAACAG
GATATCTGTGGTAAGCAGTTCCTGCCCCGGCTCGGGGCCAAGAACAGATGGTCCCCAGATGCGGTCCAGC
CCTCAGCAGTTTCTAGTGAATCATCAGATGTTTCCAGGGTGCCCCAAGGACCTGAAAATGACCCTGTACC
TTATTTGAACTAACCAATCAGTTCGCTTCTCGCTTCTGTTCGCGCGCTTCCGCTCTCCGAGCTCAATAAA
AGAGCCCACAACCCCTCACTCGGCGCGCCAGTCTTCCGATAGACTGCGTCGCCCGGGTACCCGTATTCCC
AATAAAGCCTCTTGCTGTTTGCATCCGAATCGTGGTCTCGCTGTTCCTTGGGAGGGTCTCCTCTGAGTGA
TTGACTACCCACGACGGGGGTCTTTCATTTGGGGGCTCGTCCGGGATTTGGAGACCCCTGCCCAGGGACC
ACCGACCCACCACCGGGAGGTAAGCTGGCCAGCAACTTATCTGTGTCTGTCCGATTGTCTAGTGTCTATG
TTTGATGTTATGCGCCTGCGTCTGTACTAGTTAGCTAACTAGCTCTGTATCTGGCGGACCCGTGGTGGAA
CTGACGAGTTCTGAACACCCGGCCGCAACCCTGGGAGACGTCCCAGGGACTTTGGGGGCCGTTTTTGTGG
CCCGACCTGAGGAAGGGAGTCGATGTGGAATCCGACCCCGTCAGGATATGTGGTTCTGGTAGGAGACGAG
AACCTAAAACAGTTCCCGCCTCCGTCTGAATTTTTGCTTTCGGTTTGGAACCGAAGCCGCGCGTCTTGTC
TGCTGCAGCGCTGCAGCATCGTTCTGTGTTGTCTCTGTCTGACTGTGTTTCTGTATTTGTCTGAAAATTA
GGGCCAGACTGTTACCACTCCCTTAAGTTTGACCTTAGGTCACTGGAAAGATGTCGAGCGGATCGCTCAC
AACCAGTCGGTAGATGTCAAGAAGAGACGTTGGGTTACCTTCTGCTCTGCAGAATGGCCAACCTTTAACG
TCGGATGGCCGCGAGACGGCACCTTTAACCGAGACCTCATCACCCAGGTTAAGATCAAGGTCTTTTCACC
TGGCCCGCATGGACACCCAGACCAGGTCCCCTACATCGTGACCTGGGAAGCCTTGGCTTTTGACCCCCCT
CCCTGGGTCAAGCCCTTTGTACACCCTAAGCCTCCGCCTCCTCTTCCTCCATCCGCCCCGTCTCTCCCCC
TTGAACCTCCTCGTTCGACCCCGCCTCGATCCTCCCTTTATCCAGCCCTCACTCCTTCTCTAGGCGCCGG
AATGATCCCCCGGGCTGCAGGTCGGCCGCCACGACCGGTGCCGCCACCATCCCCTGACCCACGCCCCTGA
CCCCTCACAAGGAGACGACCTTCCATGACCGAGTACAAGCCCACGGTGCGCCTCGCCACCCGCGACGACG
TCCCCCGGGCCGTACGCACCCTCGCCGCCGCGTTCGCCGACTACCCCGCCACGCGCCACACCGTCGACCC
GGACCGCCACATCGAGCGGGTCACCGAGCTGCAAGAACTCTTCCTCACGCGCGTCGGGCTCGACATCGGC
AAGGTGTGGGTCGCGGACGACGGCGCCGCGGTGGCGGTCTGGACCACGCCGGAGAGCGTCGAAGCGGGGG
CGGTGTTCGCCGAGATCGGCCCGCGCATGGCCGAGTTGAGCGGTTCCCGGCTGGCCGCGCAGCAACAGAT
GGAAGGCCTCCTGGCGCCGCACCGGCCCAAGGAGCCCGCGTGGTTCCTGGCCACCGTCGGCGTCTCGCCC
GACCACCAGGGCAAGGGTCTGGGCAGCGCCGTCGTGCTCCCCGGAGTGGAGGCGGCCGAGCGCGCCGGGG
TGCCCGCCTTCCTGGAGACCTCCGCGCCCCGCAACCTCCCCTTCTACGAGCGGCTCGGCTTCACCGTCAC
CGCCGACGTCGAGGTGCCCGAAGGACCGCGCACCTGGTGCATGACCCGCAAGCCCGGTGCCTGACGCCCG
CCCCACGACCCGCAGCGCCCGACCGAAAGGAGCGCACGACCCCATGGCTCCGACCGAAGCCACCCGGGGC
GGCCCCGCCGACCCCGCACCCGCCCCCGAGGCCCACCGACTCTAGTAATAGTAATCAATTACGGGGTCAT
TAGTTCATAGCCCATATATGGAGTTCCGCGTTACATAACTTACGGTAAATGGCCCGCCTGGCTGACCGCC
CAACGACCCCCGCCCATTGACGTCAATAATGACGTATGTTCCCATAGTAACGCCAATAGGGACTTTCCAT
TGACGTCAATGGGTGGAGTATTTACGGTAAACTGCCCACTTGGCAGTACATCAAGTGTATCATATGCCAA
GTACGCCCCCTATTGACGTCAATGACGGTAAATGGCCCGCCTGGCATTATGCCCAGTACATGACCTTATG
GGACTTTCCTACTTGGCAGTACATCTACGTATTAGTCATCGCTATTACCATGGTGATGCGGTTTTGGCAG
TACATCAATGGGCGTGGATAGCGGTTTGACTCACGGGGATTTCCAAGTCTCCACCCCATTGACGTCAATG
GGAGTTTGTTTTGGCACCAAAATCAACGGGACTTTCCAAAATGTCGTAACAACTCCGCCCCATTGACGCA
AATGGGCGGTAGGCGTGTACGGTGGGAGGTCTATATAAGCAGAGCTGGTTTAGTGAACCGTCAGATCCGC
TAGCGCTACCGGACTCAGATCTCGAGATGGTGAGCAAGGGCGAGGAGCTGTTCACCGGGGTGGTGCCCAT
CCTGGTCGAGCTGGACGGCGACGTAAACGGCCACAAGTTCAGCGTGTCCGGCGAGGGCGAGGGCGATGCC
ACCTACGGCAAGCTGACCCTGAAGTTCATCTCCACCACCGGCAAGCTGCCCGTGCCCTGGCCCACCCTCG
TGACCACCCTGACCTACGGCGTGCAGTGCTTCAGCCGCTACCCCGACCACATGAAGCAGCACGACTTCTT
CAAGTCCGCCATGCCCGAAGGCTACGTCCAGGAGCGCACCATCTTCTTCAAGGACGACGGCAACTACAAG
ACCCGCGCCGAGGTGAAGTTCGAGGGCGACACCCTGGTGAACCGCATCGAGCTGAAGGGCATCGACTTCA
AGGAGGACGGCAACATCCTGGGGCACAAGCTGGAGTACAACTACAACTGCCACAACGTCTATATCATGGC
CGACAAGCAGAAGAACGGCATCAAGGTGAACTTCAAGATCCGCCACAACATCGAGGACGGCAGCGTGCAG
CTCGCCGACCACTACCAGCAGAACACCCCCATCGGCGACGGCCCCGTGCTGCTGCCCGACAACCACTACC
TGAGCACCTGCTCCGCCCTGAGCAAAGACCCCAACGAGAAGCGCGATCACATGGTCCTGCTGGAGTTCGT
GACCGCCGCCGGGATCACTCTCGGCATGGACGAGCTGTACAAGACTAGTGGTGGTTCAGGTGGTGGTGGT
TCAGGTGGTGGTGGTTCAGGTGGAGGAGGATCAGGAGGAGGAGGATCAGGAGGAGGAGGATCAGGAGGAG
AATTCGCCTCCGGTAACGCGCGCATCGGAAAGCCAGCCCCTGACTTCAAGGCCACAGCGGTGGTTGATGG
CGCCTTCAAAGAGGTGAAGCTGTCGGACTACAAAGGGAAGTACGTGGTCCTCTTTTTCTACCCTCTGGAC
TTCACTTTTGTGTGCCCCACCGAGATCATCGCGTTCAGCAACCGTGCAGAGGACTTCCGCAAGCTGGGCT
GTGAAGTGCTGGGCGTCTCGGTGGACTCTCAGTTCACCCACCTGGCTTGGATCAACACCCCCCGGAAAGA
GGGAGGCTTGGGCCCCCTGAACATCCCCCTGCTTGCTGACGTGACCAGACGCTTGTCTGAGGATTACGGC
GTGCTGAAAACAGATGAGGGCATTGCCTACAGGGGCCTCTTTATCATCGATGGCAAGGGTGTCCTTCGCC
AGATCACTGTTAATGATTTGCCTGTGGGACGCTCCGTGGATGAGGCTCTGCGGCTGGTCCAGGCCTTCCA
GTACACAGACGAGCATGGGGAAGTTGCACCCGCTGGCTGGAAGCCTGGCAGTGACACGATTAAGCCCAAC
GTGGATGACAGCAAGGAATATTTCTCCAAACACAATTAGATCGATAAAATAAAAGATTTTATTTAGTCTC
CAGAAAAAGGGGGGAATGAAAGACCCCACCTGTGGGTTTGGCAAGCTAGCTTAAGTAACGCCATTTTGCA
AGGCATGGAAAAATACATAACTGAGAATAGAGAAGTTCAGATCAAGGTCAGGAACAGATGGAACAGCTGA
ATATGGGCCAAACAGGATATCTGTGGTAAGCAGTTCCTGCCCCGGCTCAGGGCCAAGAACAGATGGAACA
GCTGAATATGGGCCAAACAGGATATCTGTGGTAAGCAGTTCCTGCCCCGGCTCAGGGCCAAGAACAGATG
GTCCCCAGATGCGGTCCAGCCCTCAGCAGTTTCTAGAGAACCATCAGATGTTTCCAGGGTGCCCCAAGGA
CCTGAAATGACCCTGTGCCTTATTTGAACTAACCAATCAGTTCGCTTCTCGCTTCTGTTCGCGCGCTTCT
GCTCCCCGAGCTCAATAAAAGAGCCCACAACCCCTCACTCGGGGCGCCAGTCCTCCGATTGACTGAGTCG
CCCGGGTACCCGTGTATCCAATAAACCCTCTTGCAGTTGCATCCGACTTGTGGTCTCGCTGTTCCTTGGG
AGGGTCTCCTCTGAGTGATTGACTACCCGTCAGCGGGGGTCTTTCATTTGGGGGCTCGTCCGGGATCGGG
AGACCCCTGCCCAGGGACCACCGACCCACCACCGGGAGGTAAGCTGGCTGCCTCGCGCGTTTCGGTGATG
ACGGTGAAAACCTCTGACACATGCAGCTCCCGGAGACGGTCACAGCTTGTCTGTAAGCGGATGCCGGGAG
CAGACAAGCCCGTCAGGGCGCGTCAGCGGGTGTTGGCGGGTGTCGGGGCGCAGCCATGACCCAGTCACGT
AGCGATAGCGGAGTGTACTGATAACTTCGTATAATGTATGCTATACGAAGTTATTAGGTCTGAAGAGGAG
TTTACGTCCAGCCAAGCTAGGGCCGCGATCCGGAACCCTTAATATAACTTCGTATAATGTATGCTATACG
AAGTTATCAGTACTGGCTTAACTATGCGGCATCAGAGCAGATTGTACTGAGAGTGCACCATATGCGGTGT
GAAATACCGCACAGATGCGTAAGGAGAAAATACCGCATCAGGCGCTCTTCCGCTTCCTCGCTCACTGACT
CGCTGCGCTCGGTCGTTCGGCTGCGGCGAGCGGTATCAGCTCACTCAAAGGCGGTAATACGGTTATCCAC
AGAATCAGGGGATAACGCAGGAAAGAACATGTGAGCAAAAGGCCAGCAAAAGGCCAGGAACCGTAAAAAG
GCCGCGTTGCTGGCGTTTTTCCATAGGCTCCGCCCCCCTGACGAGCATCACAAAAATCGACGCTCAAGTC
AGAGGTGGCGAAACCCGACAGGACTATAAAGATACCAGGCGTTTCCCCCTGGAAGCTCCCTCGTGCGCTC
TCCTGTTCCGACCCTGCCGCTTACCGGATACCTGTCCGCCTTTCTCCCTTCGGGAAGCGTGGCGCTTTCT
CATAGCTCACGCTGTAGGTATCTCAGTTCGGTGTAGGTCGTTCGCTCCAAGCTGGGCTGTGTGCACGAAC
CCCCCGTTCAGCCCGACCGCTGCGCCTTATCCGGTAACTATCGTCTTGAGTCCAACCCGGTAAGACACGA
CTTATCGCCACTGGCAGCAGCCACTGGTAACAGGATTAGCAGAGCGAGGTATGTAGGCGGTGCTACAGAG
TTCTTGAAGTGGTGGCCTAACTACGGCTACACTAGAAGGACAGTATTTGGTATCTGCGCTCTGCTGAAGC
CAGTTACCTTCGGAAAAAGAGTTGGTAGCTCTTGATCCGGCAAACAAACCACCGCTGGTAGCGGTGGTTT
TTTTGTTTGCAAGCAGCAGATTACGCGCAGAAAAAAAGGATCTCAAGAAGATCCTTTGATCTTTTCTACG
GGGTCTGACGCTCAGTGGAACGAAAACTCACGTTAAGGGATTTTGGTCATGAGATTATCAAAAAGGATCT
TCACCTAGATCCTTTTAAATTAAAAATGAAGTTTTAAATCAATCTAAAGTATATATGAGTAAACTTGATC
TGACAGTTACCAATGCTTAATCAGTGAGGCACCTATCTCAGCGATCTGTCTATTTCGTTCATCCATAGTT
GCCTGACTCCCCGTCGTGTAGATAACTACGATACGGGAGGGCTTACCATCTGGCCCCAGTGCTGCAATGA
TACCGCGAGACCCACGCTCACCGGCTCCAGATTTATCAGCAATAAACCAGCCAGCCGGAAGGGCCGAGCG
CAGAAGTGGTCCTGCAACTTTATCCGCCTCCATCCAGTCTATTAATTGTTGCCGGGAAGCTAGAGTAAGT
AGTTCGCCAGTTAATAGTTTGCGCAACGTTGTTGCCATTGCTGCAGGCATCGTGGTGTCACGCTCGTCGT
TTGGTATGGCTTCATTCAGCTCCGGTTCCCAACGATCAAGGCGAGTTACATGATCCCCCATGTTGTGCAA
AAAAGCGGTTAGCTCCTTCGGTCCTCCGATCGTTGTCAGAAGTAAGTTGGCCGCAGTGTTATCACTCATG
GTTATGGCAGCACTGCATAATTCTCTTACTGTCATGCCATCCGTAAGATGCTTTTCTGTGACTGGTGAGT
ACTCAACCAAGTCATTCTGAGAATAGTGTATGCGGCGACCGAGTTGCTCTTGCCCGGCGTCAACACGGGA
TAATACCGCGCCACATAGCAGAACTTTAAAAGTGCTCATCATTGGAAAACGTTCTTCGGGGCGAAAACTC
TCAAGGATCTTACCGCTGTTGAGATCCAGTTCGATGTAACCCACTCGTGCACCCAACTGATCTTCAGCAT
CTTTTACTTTCACCAGCGTTTCTGGGTGAGCAAAAACAGGAAGGCAAAATGCCGCAAAAAAGGGAATAAG
GGCGACACGGAAATGTTGAATACTCATACTCTTCCTTTTTCAATATTATTGAAGCATTTATCAGGGTTAT
TGTCTCATGAGCGGATACATATTTGAATGTATTTAGAAAAATAAACAAATAGGGGTTCCGCGCACATTTC
CCCGAAAAGTGCCACCTGACGTCTAAGAAACCATTATTATCATGACATTAACCTATAAAAATAGGCGTAT
CACGAGGCCCTTTCGTCTTCAAGAATTGCTAGCAATTGCTAGCAATTGCTAGCAATTCATACCAGATCAC
CGAAAACTGTCCTCCAAATGTGTCCCCCTCACACTCCCAAATTCGCGGGCTTCTGCCTCTTAGACCACTC
TACCCTATTCCCCACACTCACCGGAGCCAAAGCCGCGGCCCTTCCGTTTCTTTGCT
